Addgene plasmid #153003: pLX304 CMV HA-HaloTag-FRB-sTurboID (C)
Purpose: Expresses low-affinity split-TurboID C-terminal fragment in mammalian cells
Depositing lab: Alice Ting. Depositing organization: Stanford University. Publication: Split-TurboID enables contact-dependent proximity labeling in cells. Cho KF, Branon TC, Rajeev S, Svinkina T, Udeshi ND, Thoudam T, Kwak C, Rhee HW, Lee IK, Carr SA, Ting AY. Proc Natl Acad Sci U S A. 2020 May 18. pii: 1919528117. doi: 10.1073/pnas.1919528117. PubMed 32424107.
Backbone
  Vector backbone: pLX304
  Backbone size w/o insert (bp): 7665
  Total vector size (bp): 9672
  Vector type: Mammalian Expression, Lentiviral
Growth in bacteria
  Bacterial resistance: Ampicillin, 100 μg/mL
  Growth temperature: 37°C
  Growth strain: NEB Stable
  Copy number: High Copy
Gene/Insert
  Gene/Insert name: sTurboID (C) (G74)
  Insert size (bp): 2007
  Promoter: CMV
  Tag / fusion protein: HA; HaloTag; FRB
  Cloning method: Gibson Cloning
  Sequencing primers: 5′ CGC AAA TGG GCG GTA GGC GTG
Terms and licenses: Academic/Nonprofit Terms; Industry Terms: Not Available to Industry
How to cite: pLX304 CMV HA-HaloTag-FRB-sTurboID (C) was a gift from Alice Ting (Addgene plasmid # 153003 ; http://n2t.net/addgene:153003 ; RRID:Addgene_153003)
