[The description below was written by a language model from this plasmid's Addgene catalogue record and pLannotate feature annotations shown in this document.]
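Description:
pLX304 CMV HA-HaloTag-FRB-sTurboID (C) is a third-generation, self-inactivating HIV-1 lentiviral transfer plasmid built on the pLX304 backbone for expression in mammalian cells, either by direct transfection or after packaging into lentivirus. In bacteria it replicates from a high-copy ColE1/pUC-type origin and is selected with ampicillin via β-lactamase; an f1 origin and remnants of a lac/T7/T3 cloning region are also present. The viral portion comprises an RSV promoter driving a truncated 5' LTR, the Ψ packaging signal with a gag fragment, the RRE for Rev-dependent export of genomic RNA, a cPPT/CTS, a WPRE downstream of the transgene to boost transcript levels, and a ΔU3 3' LTR that inactivates LTR-driven transcription after integration. An hPGK promoter drives blasticidin S deaminase, allowing selection of transduced or stably expressing cells.

The payload is a roughly 2 kb fusion expressed from the CMV enhancer/promoter, downstream of a residual attB1 Gateway site. According to the record, it encodes an HA epitope tag, HaloTag (annotated as the dhaA haloalkane dehalogenase, spanning the numbering origin of the sequence), the FRB rapamycin-binding domain, and the C-terminal fragment of low-affinity split-TurboID, beginning at G74. The annotation tool labels this last segment miniTurbo because of sequence similarity to that related engineered biotin ligase; the short HA tag was not annotated separately. On its own the fragment is expected to be inactive. FRB allows rapamycin-induced dimerisation with an FKBP-fused partner, presumably carrying the complementary N-terminal fragment on a separate construct, which reconstitutes the ligase. The construct is used for conditional or contact-dependent proximity biotinylation in cells, with HA and HaloTag available for detecting and visualising the fusion.
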