Features (pLannotate 1.2.2; 31 found; start..end, strand, type, name):
     87..362     +  CDS            FRB: FKBP-rapamycin binding domain of human FRAP
    399..1139    +  CDS            miniTurbo: N-terminally truncated mutant of the E. coli biotin ligase BioID engineered for improved catalytic efficiency (Branon et al., 2018)
   1174..1762    +  misc_feature   WPRE: woodchuck hepatitis virus posttranscriptional regulatory element
   1813..1832    +  misc_feature   cPPT/CTS (fragment): central polypurine tract and central termination sequence of HIV-1
   1834..2067    +  LTR            3' LTR (ΔU3): self-inactivating 3' long terminal repeat (LTR) from HIV-1
   2145..2266    +  polyA_signal   SV40 poly(A) signal: SV40 polyadenylation signal
   2306..2441    +  rep_origin     SV40 ori: SV40 origin of replication
   2462..2480    -  promoter       T7 promoter: promoter for bacteriophage T7 RNA polymerase
   2488..2643    +  CDS            lacZα (fragment): LacZα fragment of β-galactosidase; lacZ fragment
   2648..3076    +  rep_origin     f1 ori (sequence partly withheld): f1 bacteriophage origin of replication; arrow indicates direction of (+) strand synthesis
   3129..3233    +  promoter       AmpR promoter: bla
   3234..4094    +  CDS            AmpR: β-lactamase; bla; confers resistance to ampicillin, carbenicillin, and related antibiotics
   4265..4853    +  rep_origin     ori: high-copy-number ColE1/pMB1/pBR322/pUC origin of replication
   5036..5128    +  CDS            lacI (fragment): lac repressor; lacI; The lac repressor binds to the lac operator to inhibit transcription in E. coli. This inhibition can be relieved by adding lactose or isopropyl-β-D-thiogalactopyranoside (IPTG).
   5141..5162    +  protein_bind   CAP binding site: CAP binding activates transcription in the presence of cAMP. E. coli catabolite activator protein
   5177..5207    +  promoter       lac promoter: promoter for the E. coli lac operon
   5215..5231    +  protein_bind   lac operator: The lac repressor binds to the lac operator to inhibit transcription in E. coli. This inhibition can be relieved by adding lactose or isopropyl-β-D-thiogalactopyranoside (IPTG). lac repressor encoded by lacI
   5276..5294    +  promoter       T3 promoter: promoter for bacteriophage T3 RNA polymerase
   5322..5548    +  promoter       RSV promoter: Rous sarcoma virus enhancer/promoter
   5549..5729    +  LTR            5' LTR (truncated): truncated 5' long terminal repeat (LTR) from HIV-1
   5776..5901    +  misc_feature   HIV-1 Ψ: packaging signal of human immunodeficiency virus type 1
   5885..6248    +  CDS            HIV-1 gag (fragment): gag protein from human immunodeficiency virus 1; gag
   6394..6627    +  misc_feature   RRE: The Rev response element (RRE) of HIV-1 allows for Rev-dependent mRNA export from the nucleus to the cytoplasm.
   7004..7030    +  CDS            Rev (fragment): human immunodeficiency virus 1 (HIV-1) Rev protein; rev; enhances nuclear export of unspliced and incompletely spliced viral mRNAs
   7031..7531    +  promoter       hPGK promoter: human phosphoglycerate kinase 1 promoter
   7543..7938    +  CDS            BSD: blasticidin S deaminase; Aspergillus terreus BSD; confers resistance to blasticidin
   7998..8115    +  misc_feature   cPPT/CTS: central polypurine tract and central termination sequence of HIV-1
   8232..8535    +  enhancer       CMV enhancer: human cytomegalovirus immediate early enhancer
   8536..8739    +  promoter       CMV promoter: human cytomegalovirus (CMV) immediate early promoter
   8762..8786    +  protein_bind   attB1: mutant version of attB; recombination site for the Gateway® BP reaction BP Clonase™
   8834..32      +  CDS            dhaA (across the origin): DHAA_PSEPV - Experimental evidence at protein level: Swiss-Prot protein existence level 1. Catalyzes hydrolytic cleavage of carbon-halogen bonds in halogenated aliphatic compounds, leading to the formation of the corresponding primary alcohols, halide ions and protons. Has a broad substrate specificity, as it is able to dehalogenate mono- and di- chlorinated and brominated alkanes (up to at least C10), and the two isomers of 1,3-dichloropropene to 3-chloroallyl alcohol; the highest activity was found with 1,2-dibromoethane, while no activity was observed with the analog 1,2-dichloroethane. Fro
>Addgene plasmid #153003 | pLX304 CMV HA-HaloTag-FRB-sTurboID (C) | addgene full sequence | sequence record 364416 | Addgene NGS Result
GCAGTGAGATCGCGCGCTGGCTCTCGACGCTCGAAATTTCCGGCGCTAGCACCAAAGGTTCTGGTGGGAC
TGGCGGGAGCGTGGCCATCCTGTGGCACGAGATGTGGCATGAAGGCCTGGAAGAGGCATCTCGTTTGTAC
TTTGGGGAAAGGAACGTGAAAGGCATGTTTGAGGTGCTGGAGCCCTTGCATGCTATGATGGAACGGGGCC
CCCAGACTCTGAAGGAAACATCCTTTAATCAGGCCTATGGTCGAGATTTAATGGAGGCCCAAGAGTGGTG
CAGGAAGTACATGAAATCAGGGAATGTCAAGGACCTCACCCAAGCCTGGGACCTCTATTATCATGTGTTC
CGACGAATCTCAGGTTCCAAGGGCTCGGGCTCGACCTCGGGCTCGGGCGGACAGCTGGACGGCGGGAGCG
TGGCAGTCCTGCCTGTGGTCGACTCCACCAATCAGTACCTGCTGGATCGAATCGGCGAGCTGAAGAGTGG
GGATGCTTGCATTGCAGAATATCAGCAGGCAGGGAGAGGAAGCAGAGGGAGGAAATGGTTCTCTCCTTTT
GGAGCTAACCTGTACCTGAGTATGTTTTGGCGCCTGAAGCGGGGACCAGCAGCAATCGGCCTGGGCCCGG
TCATCGGAATTGTCATGGCAGAAGCGCTGCGAAAGCTGGGAGCAGACAAGGTGCGAGTCAAATGGCCCAA
TGACCTGTATCTGCAGGATAGAAAGCTGGCAGGCATCCTGGTGGAGCTGGCCGGAATAACAGGCGATGCT
GCACAGATCGTCATTGGCGCCGGGATTAACGTGGCTATGAGGCGCGTGGAGGAAAGCGTGGTCAATCAGG
GCTGGATCACACTGCAGGAAGCAGGGATTAACCTGGACAGGAATACTCTGGCCGCTACGCTGATCCGAGA
GCTGCGGGCAGCCCTGGAACTGTTCGAGCAGGAAGGCCTGGCTCCATATCTGCCACGGTGGGAGAAGCTG
GATAACTTCATCAATAGACCCGTGAAGCTGATCATTGGGGACAAAGAGATTTTCGGGATTAGCCGGGGGA
TTGATAAACAGGGAGCCCTGCTGCTGGAACAGGACGGAGTTATCAAACCCTGGATGGGCGGAGAAATCAG
TCTGCGGTCTGCCGAAAAGTAAGCTAGCGTAACCGGTGGCGCGTTAAGTCGACAATCAACCTCTGGATTA
CAAAATTTGTGAAAGATTGACTGGTATTCTTAACTATGTTGCTCCTTTTACGCTATGTGGATACGCTGCT
TTAATGCCTTTGTATCATGCTATTGCTTCCCGTATGGCTTTCATTTTCTCCTCCTTGTATAAATCCTGGT
TGCTGTCTCTTTATGAGGAGTTGTGGCCCGTTGTCAGGCAACGTGGCGTGGTGTGCACTGTGTTTGCTGA
CGCAACCCCCACTGGTTGGGGCATTGCCACCACCTGTCAGCTCCTTTCCGGGACTTTCGCTTTCCCCCTC
CCTATTGCCACGGCGGAACTCATCGCCGCCTGCCTTGCCCGCTGCTGGACAGGGGCTCGGCTGTTGGGCA
CTGACAATTCCGTGGTGTTGTCGGGGAAATCATCGTCCTTTCCTTGGCTGCTCGCCTGTGTTGCCACCTG
GATTCTGCGCGGGACGTCCTTCTGCTACGTCCCTTCGGCCCTCAATCCAGCGGACCTTCCTTCCCGCGGC
CTGCTGCCGGCTCTGCGGCCTCTTCCGCGTCTTCGCCTTCGCCCTCAGACGAGTCGGATCTCCCTTTGGG
CCGCCTCCCCGCGTCGACTTTAAGACCAATGACTTACAAGGCAGCTGTAGATCTTAGCCACTTTTTAAAA
GAAAAGGGGGGACTGGAAGGGCTAATTCACTCCCAACGAAGACAAGATCTGCTTTTTGCTTGTACTGGGT
CTCTCTGGTTAGACCAGATCTGAGCCTGGGAGCTCTCTGGCTAACTAGGGAACCCACTGCTTAAGCCTCA
ATAAAGCTTGCCTTGAGTGCTTCAAGTAGTGTGTGCCCGTCTGTTGTGTGACTCTGGTAACTAGAGATCC
CTCAGACCCTTTTAGTCAGTGTGGAAAATCTCTAGCAGTACGTATAGTAGTTCATGTCATCTTATTATTC
AGTATTTATAACTTGCAAAGAAATGAATATCAGAGAGTGAGAGGAACTTGTTTATTGCAGCTTATAATGG
TTACAAATAAAGCAATAGCATCACAAATTTCACAAATAAAGCATTTTTTTCACTGCATTCTAGTTGTGGT
TTGTCCAAACTCATCAATGTATCTTATCATGTCTGGCTCTAGCTATCCCGCCCCTAACTCCGCCCATCCC
GCCCCTAACTCCGCCCAGTTCCGCCCATTCTCCGCCCCATGGCTGACTAATTTTTTTTATTTATGCAGAG
GCCGAGGCCGCCTCGGCCTCTGAGCTATTCCAGAAGTAGTGAGGAGGCTTTTTTGGAGGCCTAGGGACGT
ACCCAATTCGCCCTATAGTGAGTCGTATTACGCGCGCTCACTGGCCGTCGTTTTACAACGTCGTGACTGG
GAAAACCCTGGCGTTACCCAACTTAATCGCCTTGCAGCACATCCCCCTTTCGCCAGCTGGCGTAATAGCG
AAGAGGCCCGCACCGATCGCCCTTCCCAACAGTTGCGCAGCCTGAATGGCGAATGGG
[124 nt withheld, positions 2648-2771]
C
[91 nt withheld, positions 2773-2863]
A
[49 nt withheld, positions 2865-2913]
CCTTTGACGTTGGAGTCCACGTTCTTT
[37 nt withheld, positions 2941-2977]
ACCCTATCTCGGTCTATTCTTTTGATTTATAAGGGATTTTGCCGATTTCGGCCTATTGGTTAAAAAATGA
GCTGATTTAACAAAAATTTAACGCGAATTTTAACAAAATATTAACGCTTACAATTTAGGTGGCACTTTTC
GGGGAAATGTGCGCGGAACCCCTATTTGTTTATTTTTCTAAATACATTCAAATATGTATCCGCTCATGAG
ACAATAACCCTGATAAATGCTTCAATAATATTGAAAAAGGAAGAGTATGAGTATTCAACATTTCCGTGTC
GCCCTTATTCCCTTTTTTGCGGCATTTTGCCTTCCTGTTTTTGCTCACCCAGAAACGCTGGTGAAAGTAA
AAGATGCTGAAGATCAGTTGGGTGCACGAGTGGGTTACATCGAACTGGATCTCAACAGCGGTAAGATCCT
TGAGAGTTTTCGCCCCGAAGAACGTTTTCCAATGATGAGCACTTTTAAAGTTCTGCTATGTGGCGCGGTA
TTATCCCGTATTGACGCCGGGCAAGAGCAACTCGGTCGCCGCATACACTATTCTCAGAATGACTTGGTTG
AGTACTCACCAGTCACAGAAAAGCATCTTACGGATGGCATGACAGTAAGAGAATTATGCAGTGCTGCCAT
AACCATGAGTGATAACACTGCGGCCAACTTACTTCTGACAACGATCGGAGGACCGAAGGAGCTAACCGCT
TTTTTGCACAACATGGGGGATCATGTAACTCGCCTTGATCGTTGGGAACCGGAGCTGAATGAAGCCATAC
CAAACGACGAGCGTGACACCACGATGCCTGTAGCAATGGCAACAACGTTGCGCAAACTATTAACTGGCGA
ACTACTTACTCTAGCTTCCCGGCAACAATTAATAGACTGGATGGAGGCGGATAAAGTTGCAGGACCACTT
CTGCGCTCGGCCCTTCCGGCTGGCTGGTTTATTGCTGATAAATCTGGAGCCGGTGAGCGTGGGTCTCGCG
GTATCATTGCAGCACTGGGGCCAGATGGTAAGCCCTCCCGTATCGTAGTTATCTACACGACGGGGAGTCA
GGCAACTATGGATGAACGAAATAGACAGATCGCTGAGATAGGTGCCTCACTGATTAAGCATTGGTAACTG
TCAGACCAAGTTTACTCATATATACTTTAGATTGATTTAAAACTTCATTTTTAATTTAAAAGGATCTAGG
TGAAGATCCTTTTTGATAATCTCATGACCAAAATCCCTTAACGTGAGTTTTCGTTCCACTGAGCGTCAGA
CCCCGTAGAAAAGATCAAAGGATCTTCTTGAGATCCTTTTTTTCTGCGCGTAATCTGCTGCTTGCAAACA
AAAAAACCACCGCTACCAGCGGTGGTTTGTTTGCCGGATCAAGAGCTACCAACTCTTTTTCCGAAGGTAA
CTGGCTTCAGCAGAGCGCAGATACCAAATACTGTTCTTCTAGTGTAGCCGTAGTTAGGCCACCACTTCAA
GAACTCTGTAGCACCGCCTACATACCTCGCTCTGCTAATCCTGTTACCAGTGGCTGCTGCCAGTGGCGAT
AAGTCGTGTCTTACCGGGTTGGACTCAAGACGATAGTTACCGGATAAGGCGCAGCGGTCGGGCTGAACGG
GGGGTTCGTGCACACAGCCCAGCTTGGAGCGAACGACCTACACCGAACTGAGATACCTACAGCGTGAGCT
ATGAGAAAGCGCCACGCTTCCCGAAGGGAGAAAGGCGGACAGGTATCCGGTAAGCGGCAGGGTCGGAACA
GGAGAGCGCACGAGGGAGCTTCCAGGGGGAAACGCCTGGTATCTTTATAGTCCTGTCGGGTTTCGCCACC
TCTGACTTGAGCGTCGATTTTTGTGATGCTCGTCAGGGGGGCGGAGCCTATGGAAAAACGCCAGCAACGC
GGCCTTTTTACGGTTCCTGGCCTTTTGCTGGCCTTTTGCTCACATGTTCTTTCCTGCGTTATCCCCTGAT
TCTGTGGATAACCGTATTACCGCCTTTGAGTGAGCTGATACCGCTCGCCGCAGCCGAACGACCGAGCGCA
GCGAGTCAGTGAGCGAGGAAGCGGAAGAGCGCCCAATACGCAAACCGCCTCTCCCCGCGCGTTGGCCGAT
TCATTAATGCAGCTGGCACGACAGGTTTCCCGACTGGAAAGCGGGCAGTGAGCGCAACGCAATTAATGTG
AGTTAGCTCACTCATTAGGCACCCCAGGCTTTACACTTTATGCTTCCGGCTCGTATGTTGTGTGGAATTG
TGAGCGGATAACAATTTCACACAGGAAACAGCTATGACCATGATTACGCCAAGCGCGCAATTAACCCTCA
CTAAAGGGAACAAAAGCTGGAGCTGCAAGCTTAATGTAGTCTTATGCAATACTCTTGTAGTCTTGCAACA
TGGTAACGATGAGTTAGCAACATGCCTTACAAGGAGAGAAAAAGCACCGTGCATGCCGATTGGTGGAAGT
AAGGTGGTACGATCGTGCCTTATTAGGAAGGCAACAGACGGGTCTGACATGGATTGGACGAACCACTGAA
TTGCCGCATTGCAGAGATATTGTATTTAAGTGCCTAGCTCGATACATAAACGGGTCTCTCTGGTTAGACC
AGATCTGAGCCTGGGAGCTCTCTGGCTAACTAGGGAACCCACTGCTTAAGCCTCAATAAAGCTTGCCTTG
AGTGCTTCAAGTAGTGTGTGCCCGTCTGTTGTGTGACTCTGGTAACTAGAGATCCCTCAGACCCTTTTAG
TCAGTGTGGAAAATCTCTAGCAGTGGCGCCCGAACAGGGACTTGAAAGCGAAAGGGAAACCAGAGGAGCT
CTCTCGACGCAGGACTCGGCTTGCTGAAGCGCGCACGGCAAGAGGCGAGGGGCGGCGACTGGTGAGTACG
CCAAAAATTTTGACTAGCGGAGGCTAGAAGGAGAGAGATGGGTGCGAGAGCGTCAGTATTAAGCGGGGGA
GAATTAGATCGCGATGGGAAAAAATTCGGTTAAGGCCAGGGGGAAAGAAAAAATATAAATTAAAACATAT
AGTATGGGCAAGCAGGGAGCTAGAACGATTCGCAGTTAATCCTGGCCTGTTAGAAACATCAGAAGGCTGT
AGACAAATACTGGGACAGCTACAACCATCCCTTCAGACAGGATCAGAAGAACTTAGATCATTATATAATA
CAGTAGCAACCCTCTATTGTGTGCATCAAAGGATAGAGATAAAAGACACCAAGGAAGCTTTAGACAAGAT
AGAGGAAGAGCAAAACAAAAGTAAGACCACCGCACAGCAAGCGGCCGCTGATCTTCAGACCTGGAGGAGG
AGATATGAGGGACAATTGGAGAAGTGAATTATATAAATATAAAGTAGTAAAAATTGAACCATTAGGAGTA
GCACCCACCAAGGCAAAGAGAAGAGTGGTGCAGAGAGAAAAAAGAGCAGTGGGAATAGGAGCTTTGTTCC
TTGGGTTCTTGGGAGCAGCAGGAAGCACTATGGGCGCAGCGTCAATGACGCTGACGGTACAGGCCAGACA
ATTATTGTCTGGTATAGTGCAGCAGCAGAACAATTTGCTGAGGGCTATTGAGGCGCAACAGCATCTGTTG
CAACTCACAGTCTGGGGCATCAAGCAGCTCCAGGCAAGAATCCTGGCTGTGGAAAGATACCTAAAGGATC
AACAGCTCCTGGGGATTTGGGGTTGCTCTGGAAAACTCATTTGCACCACTGCTGTGCCTTGGAATGCTAG
TTGGAGTAATAAATCTCTGGAACAGATTTGGAATCACACGACCTGGATGGAGTGGGACAGAGAAATTAAC
AATTACACAAGCTTAATACACTCCTTAATTGAAGAATCGCAAAACCAGCAAGAAAAGAATGAACAAGAAT
TATTGGAATTAGATAAATGGGCAAGTTTGTGGAATTGGTTTAACATAACAAATTGGCTGTGGTATATAAA
ATTATTCATAATGATAGTAGGAGGCTTGGTAGGTTTAAGAATAGTTTTTGCTGTACTTTCTATAGTGAAT
AGAGTTAGGCAGGGATATTCACCATTATCGTTTCAGACCCACCTCCCAACCCCGAGGGGACCCTTGCGCC
TTTTCCAAGGCAGCCCTGGGTTTGCGCAGGGACGCGGCTGCTCTGGGCGTGGTTCCGGGAAACGCAGCGG
CGCCGACCCTGGGTCTCGCACATTCTTCACGTCCGTTCGCAGCGTCACCCGGATCTTCGCCGCTACCCTT
GTGGGCCCCCCGGCGACGCTTCCTGCTCCGCCCCTAAGTCGGGAAGGTTCCTTGCGGTTCGCGGCGTGCC
GGACGTGACAAACGGAAGCCGCACGTCTCACTAGTACCCTCGCAGACGGACAGCGCCAGGGAGCAATGGC
AGCGCGCCGACCGCGATGGGCTGTGGCCAATAGCGGCTGCTCAGCAGGGCGCGCCGAGAGCAGCGGCCGG
GAAGGGGCGGTGCGGGAGGCGGGGTGTGGGGCGGTAGTGTGGGCCCTGTTCCTGCCCGCGCGGTGTTCCG
CATTCTGCAAGCCTCCGGAGCGCACGTCGGCAGTCGGCTCCCTCGTTGACCGAATCACCGACCTCTCTCC
CCAGGGGGTACCACCATGGCCAAGCCTTTGTCTCAAGAAGAATCCACCCTCATTGAAAGAGCAACGGCTA
CAATCAACAGCATCCCCATCTCTGAAGACTACAGCGTCGCCAGCGCAGCTCTCTCTAGCGACGGCCGCAT
CTTCACTGGTGTCAATGTATATCATTTTACTGGGGGACCTTGTGCAGAACTCGTGGTGCTGGGCACTGCT
GCTGCTGCGGCAGCTGGCAACCTGACTTGTATCGTCGCGATCGGAAATGAGAACAGGGGCATCTTGAGCC
CCTGCGGACGGTGCCGACAGGTGCTTCTCGATCTGCATCCTGGGATCAAAGCCATAGTGAAGGACAGTGA
TGGACAGCCGACGGCAGTTGGGATTCGTGAATTGCTGCCCTCTGGTTATGTGTGGGAGGGCCTGCAGCTG
CAGTAGTAAGAATTCTAGATCTTGAGACAAATGGCAGTATTCATCCACAATTTTAAAAGAAAAGGGGGGA
TTGGGGGGTACAGTGCAGGGGAAAGAATAGTAGACATAATAGCAACAGACATACAAACTAAAGAATTACA
AAAACAAATTACAAAAATTCAAAATTTTCGGGTTTATTACAGGGACAGCAGAGATCCACTTTGGCGCCGG
CTCGAGGGGGCCCGGGGTTATTAATAGTAATCAATTACGGGGTCATTAGTTCATAGCCCATATATGGAGT
TCCGCGTTACATAACTTACGGTAAATGGCCCGCCTGGCTGACCGCCCAACGACCCCCGCCCATTGACGTC
AATAATGACGTATGTTCCCATAGTAACGCCAATAGGGACTTTCCATTGACGTCAATGGGTGGAGTATTTA
CGGTAAACTGCCCACTTGGCAGTACATCAAGTGTATCATATGCCAAGTACGCCCCCTATTGACGTCAATG
ACGGTAAATGGCCCGCCTGGCATTATGCCCAGTACATGACCTTATGGGACTTTCCTACTTGGCAGTACAT
CTACGTATTAGTCATCGCTATTACCATGGTGATGCGGTTTTGGCAGTACATCAATGGGCGTGGATAGCGG
TTTGACTCACGGGGATTTCCAAGTCTCCACCCCATTGACGTCAATGGGAGTTTGTTTTGGCACCAAAATC
AACGGGACTTTCCAAAATGTCGTAACAACTCCGCCCCATTGACGCAAATGGGCGGTAGGCGTGTACGGTG
GGAGGTCTATATAAGCAGAGCTCTCTGGCTAACTGTCGGGATCAACAAGTTTGTACAAAAAAGCAGGCTT
CGAAGGAGATAGAACCATGTACCCATACGACGTTCCAGACTACGCAATCGGTACAGGCTTCCCCTTCGAC
CCCCATTATGTGGAAGTCCTGGGCGAGCGTATGCACTACGTCGATGTTGGACCGCGGGATGGCACGCCTG
TGCTGTTCCTGCACGGTAACCCGACCTCGTCCTACCTGTGGCGCAACATCATCCCGCATGTAGCACCGAG
TCATCGGTGCATTGCTCCAGACCTGATCGGGATGGGAAAATCGGACAAACCAGACCTCGATTATTTCTTC
GACGACCACGTCCGCTACCTCGATGCCTTCATCGAAGCCTTGGGTTTGGAAGAGGTCGTCCTGGTCATCC
ACGACTGGGGCTCAGCTCTCGGATTCCACTGGGCCAAGCGCAATCCGGAACGGGTCAAAGGTATTGCATG
TATGGAATTCATCCGGCCTATCCCGACGTGGGACGAATGGCCAGAATTCGCCCGTGAGACCTTCCAGGCC
TTCCGGACCGCCGACGTCGGCCGAGAGTTGATCATCGATCAGAACGCTTTCATCGAGGGTGCGCTCCCGA
TGGGGGTCGTCCGTCCGCTTACGGAGGTCGAGATGGACCACTATCGCGAGCCCTTCCTCAAGCCTGTTGA
CCGAGAGCCACTGTGGCGATTCCCCAACGAGCTGCCCATCGCCGGTGAGCCCGCGAACATCGTCGCGCTC
GTCGAGGCATACATGAACTGGCTGCACCAGTCACCTGTCCCGAAGTTGTTGTTCTGGGGCACACCCGGCG
TACTGATCCCCCCGGCCGAAGCCGCGAGACTTGCCGAAAGCCTCCCCAACTGCAAGACAGTGGACATCGG
CCCGGGATTGTTCTTGCTCCAGGAAGACAACCCGGACCTTATCG
